Addgene plasmid #204340: pLVX-CMV-Galpha-s-IRESWT-Gbetagamma ONE-GO
Purpose: GPCR/G protein BRET biosensor
Depositing lab: Mikel Garcia-Marcos. Depositing organization: Boston University Medical Campus. Publication: Direct interrogation of context-dependent GPCR activity with a universal biosensor platform. Janicot R, Maziarz M, Park JC, Zhao J, Luebbers A, Green E, Philibert CE, Zhang H, Layne MD, Wu JC, Garcia-Marcos M. Cell. 2024 Feb 16:S0092-8674(24)00065-5. doi: 10.1016/j.cell.2024.01.028. PubMed 38412860.
Backbone
  Vector backbone: pLVX-IRES-Hygro
  Vector type: Lentiviral
Growth in bacteria
  Bacterial resistance: Ampicillin, 100 μg/mL
  Growth temperature: 37°C
  Growth strain: NEB Stable
  Copy number: High Copy
Gene/Insert
  Gene/Insert name: Galpha-s/Gbetagamma ONE-GO (alt name: GNAS/GNB1/GNG2)
  Species: GNAS = H. sapiens (human) ; GNB1/GNG2 = H. sapiens (human)
  Cloning method: Gibson Cloning
Terms and licenses: Academic/Nonprofit Terms; Industry Terms: Not Available to Industry
How to cite: pLVX-CMV-Galpha-s-IRESWT-Gbetagamma ONE-GO was a gift from Mikel Garcia-Marcos (Addgene plasmid # 204340 ; http://n2t.net/addgene:204340 ; RRID:Addgene_204340)
