[The description below was written by a language model from this plasmid's Addgene catalogue record and pLannotate feature annotations shown in this document.]
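Description:
pLVX-CMV-Galpha-s-IRESWT-Gbetagamma ONE-GO is a lentiviral transfer plasmid built on the pLVX-IRES-Hygro backbone that carries an all-in-one BRET biosensor for reporting GPCR-driven activation of the Gs heterotrimer. It is maintained in E. coli through a high-copy ColE1/pUC-type origin and an ampicillin resistance gene (β-lactamase). The HIV-1-derived elements needed for packaging and transduction are annotated: LTR sequences flanking the cassette, the Ψ packaging signal with a partial gag fragment, the Rev response element, the cPPT/CTS, and a WPRE just upstream of the 3′ LTR to boost transcript expression. No hygromycin resistance gene appears in the feature table, so the selectable marker of the parental backbone seems to have been replaced by the sensor components.

The payload is a single CMV enhancer/promoter-driven bicistronic transcript. The first cistron encodes human Gαs (GNAS). An EMCV IRES, designated wild type in the plasmid name, then directs translation of a second open reading frame. This frame starts with a Src-type myristoylation signal fused to a GRK3 fragment and NanoLuc luciferase, giving a membrane-anchored BRET donor. It continues through a T2A peptide into Gβ1 (GNB1), followed by a Venus-type yellow fluorescent protein sequence (annotated as cp173Venus) and Gγ2 (GNG2). The table does not show how Gβ1 is separated from or linked to the Venus-Gγ2 segment. The annotated parts imply that receptor activation releases Venus-labelled Gβγ from Gαs. The freed Gβγ is then captured by the GRK3–Nluc module, which raises the BRET signal. Placing every component on one lentiviral vector allows GPCR/G protein activity to be measured in transfected or transduced cells.
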