Features (pLannotate 1.2.2; 30 found; start..end, strand, type, name):
    240..1379    -  CDS            GNAS: GNAS2_HUMAN - Also known as GNAS1, GSP. Experimental evidence at protein level: Swiss-Prot protein existence level 1. Guanine nucleotide-binding proteins (G proteins) function as transducers in numerous signaling pathways controlled by G protein- coupled receptors (GPCRs) (PubMed:17110384). Signaling involves the activation of adenylyl cyclases, resulting in increased levels of the signaling molecule cAMP (PubMed:26206488, PubMed:8702665). GNAS functions downstream of several GPCRs, including beta-adrenergic receptors (PubMed:21488135). Stimulates the Ras signaling pathway via RAPGEF2 (PubMed:
   1386..1405    +  misc_feature   MCS (fragment): pBluescript multiple cloning site
   1512..1715    -  promoter       CMV promoter: human cytomegalovirus (CMV) immediate early promoter
   1716..2019    -  enhancer       CMV enhancer: human cytomegalovirus immediate early enhancer
   2077..2192    -  misc_feature   cPPT/CTS: central polypurine tract and central termination sequence of HIV-1 (lacking the first T)
   2207..2307    -  CDS            Rev (fragment): human immunodeficiency virus 1 (HIV-1) Rev protein; rev; enhances nuclear export of unspliced and incompletely spliced viral mRNAs
   2684..2917    -  misc_feature   RRE: The Rev response element (RRE) of HIV-1 allows for Rev-dependent mRNA export from the nucleus to the cytoplasm.
   3092..3430    -  CDS            HIV-1 gag (fragment): gag protein from human immunodeficiency virus 1; gag
   3414..3539    -  misc_feature   HIV-1 Ψ: packaging signal of human immunodeficiency virus type 1
   3586..3843    -  LTR            5' LTR (truncated): truncated 5' long terminal repeat (LTR) from HIV-1
   3891..4220    -  CDS            nef (fragment): NEF_HV1BR - Experimental evidence at protein level: Swiss-Prot protein existence level 1. Extracellular Nef protein targets CD4(+) T-lymphocytes for apoptosis by interacting with CXCR4 surface receptors (PubMed:14990729). From Human immunodeficiency virus type 1 group M subtype B (isolate BRU/LAI) (HIV-1).
   4387..4521    -  polyA_signal   SV40 poly(A) signal: SV40 polyadenylation signal
   4569..4673    +  promoter       AmpR promoter: bla
   4674..5534    +  CDS            AmpR: β-lactamase; bla; confers resistance to ampicillin, carbenicillin, and related antibiotics
   5705..6293    +  rep_origin     ori: high-copy-number ColE1/pMB1/pBR322/pUC origin of replication
   6476..6568    +  CDS            lacI (fragment): lac repressor; lacI; The lac repressor binds to the lac operator to inhibit transcription in E. coli. This inhibition can be relieved by adding lactose or isopropyl-β-D-thiogalactopyranoside (IPTG).
   6581..6602    +  protein_bind   CAP binding site: CAP binding activates transcription in the presence of cAMP. E. coli catabolite activator protein
   6617..6647    +  promoter       lac promoter: promoter for the E. coli lac operon
   6651..6673    +  protein_bind   lac operator (fragment): The lac repressor binds to the lac operator to inhibit transcription in E. coli. This inhibition can be relieved by adding lactose or isopropyl-β-D-thiogalactopyranoside (IPTG). lac repressor encoded by lacI
   6823..7080    -  LTR            5' LTR (truncated): truncated 5' long terminal repeat (LTR) from HIV-1
   7128..7646    -  CDS            nef (fragment): NEF_HV1BR - Experimental evidence at protein level: Swiss-Prot protein existence level 1. Extracellular Nef protein targets CD4(+) T-lymphocytes for apoptosis by interacting with CXCR4 surface receptors (PubMed:14990729). From Human immunodeficiency virus type 1 group M subtype B (isolate BRU/LAI) (HIV-1).
   7663..8251    -  misc_feature   WPRE: woodchuck hepatitis virus posttranscriptional regulatory element
   8268..8480    -  CDS            GNG2 (sequence withheld): GBG2_BOVIN - Experimental evidence at protein level: Swiss-Prot protein existence level 1. Guanine nucleotide-binding proteins (G proteins) are involved as a modulator or transducer in various transmembrane signaling systems. The beta and gamma chains are required for the GTPase activity, for replacement of GDP by GTP, and for G protein-effector interaction. From Bos taurus (Bovine).
   8496..9230    -  CDS            cp173Venus: circularly permuted form of the Venus yellow fluorescent protein (Nagai et al., 2004) efficient FRET acceptor for CFP
   9291..10310   -  CDS            GNB1 (sequence partly withheld): GBB1_BOVIN - Experimental evidence at protein level: Swiss-Prot protein existence level 1. Guanine nucleotide-binding proteins (G proteins) are involved as a modulator or transducer in various transmembrane signaling systems. The beta and gamma chains are required for the GTPase activity, for replacement of GDP by GTP, and for G protein-effector interaction. From Bos taurus (Bovine).
  10312..10355   -  CDS            T2A (fragment): 2A peptide from Thosea asigna virus capsid protein Eukaryotic ribosomes fail to insert a peptide bond between the Gly and Pro residues, yielding separate polypeptides.
  10374..10886   -  CDS            Nluc: NanoLuc® luciferase human codon-optimized
  10899..11480   -  CDS            GRK3 (fragment): ARBK2_HUMAN - Also known as ADRBK2, BARK2. Experimental evidence at protein level: Swiss-Prot protein existence level 1. Specifically phosphorylates the agonist-occupied form of the beta-adrenergic and closely related receptors. From Homo sapiens (Human).
  11493..11513   -  CDS            myr: N-myristoylation signal from Src kinase (Pellman et al., 1985; Kaplan et al., 1988)
  11515..115     -  misc_feature   IRES (across the origin): internal ribosome entry site (IRES) of the encephalomyocarditis virus (EMCV)
>Addgene plasmid #204340 | pLVX-CMV-Galpha-s-IRESWT-Gbetagamma ONE-GO | addgene full sequence | sequence record 408622 | Addgene NGS Result
TTCCAGAGGAACTGCTTCCTTCACGACATTCAACAGACCTTGCATTCCTTTGGCGAGAGGGGAAAGACCC
CTAGGAATGCTCGTCAAGAAGACAGGGCCAGGTTTCCGGGCCCTCACATTGCCAAAAGACGGCAATATGG
TGGAAAATAACATATAGACAAACGCACACCGGCCTTATTCCAAGCGGCTTCGGCCAGTAACGTTAGGGGG
GGGGGAGGGAGAGGGGCGGCGGCCGCTTATAGCAGCTCGTACTGACGAAGGTGCATGCGCTGAATGATGT
CACGGCAGTCGTTGAACACACGGCGGATGTTCTCAGTGTCCACAGCGCAGGTGAAATGAGGGTAGCAGTA
GTGACGCCCATCTCCACTGGCAGTGCTGATCCTCAGAAACTCATCTCGAATGAAGTACTTGGCCCGGGTC
ACGCGTGGGTCCTCTCCGGGCTCGGGAGTAGCATCCTCAGGAGTAGTGTAGCGAGCAAATTCTGGAAAGT
AGTCCTCAATCTTCGATTTCCCAGCAAGGACTTTCTCAGCGAGCAGATCTTGCTTGTTGAGGAACAGGAT
CACAGAGATGGTGCGCAGCCATCTGTTGTTCCAGATGCTCTTGAAGAGGTTCAGAGCCTCCTGCAGGCGG
TTGGTCTGGTTGTCCTCCCGGATGACCATGTTGTAGCTGCTGCTGGCCACCACGAAGATGATGGCAGTCA
CATCGTTGAAGCACTGGATCCACTTGCGGCGTTCATCGCGCTGGCCACCCACGTCAAACATGTGGAAGTT
GACTTTGTCCACCTGGAACTTGGTCTCAAAGATTCCAGAAGTCAGGACACGGCAGCGAAGCAGGTCCTGA
TCGCTCGGCACATAGTCAGCCTGCTTGATCACGTCGATCTTGTCCAGGAAGTACTGGGCACAGTCAATCA
GCTGGTACTCGTTGGAGCGTTCGTAGCAGGCACGCACTCCTTCATCCTCCCACAGAGCCTTGGCATGCTC
ATAGAATTCGGGAGGGAAGTCAAAGTCAGGCACGTTCATCACACTCAGAATGTAGTCCACTCTGAACTGG
TTCTCGGGGTTGGCCAGCTCCACGGGGGGCACCAGGTTGCTCATGGCGGCCACAATGGTTTCAATCGCCT
CTTTCAGGTTGTTTTTGATGTCCTGCACTTTGGTTGCCTTCTCACTGTCTCCATTAAACCCATTAACATG
CAGGATCCTCATCTGCTTCACAATGGTGCTTTTACCAGATTCTCCAGCACCCAGCAGCAGCAGGCGGTGC
GTGGCCCGGTAGACCTGCTTGTCCTTCTGCAGCTGCTTCTCGATCTTTTTGTTGGCCTCACGCTGCGCCT
TCTCCTCGTTGCGCTGGTCCTCGGTCTTACTGTTCCCGAGGCAGCCCATGGATCCGCGGCCGCTCTAGAA
CTAGTCTCGAGGAATTCACCGGAAATAGATCCTCTAGTAGAGTCGGTGTCTTCTATGGAGGTCAAAACAG
CGTGGATGGCGTCTCCAGGCGATCTGACGGTTCACTAAACGAGCTCTGCTTATATAGACCTCCCACCGTA
CACGCCTACCGCCCATTTGCGTCAATGGGGCGGAGTTGTTACGACATTTTGGAAAGTCCCGTTGATTTTG
GTGCCAAAACAAACTCCCATTGACGTCAATGGGGTGGAGACTTGGAAATCCCCGTGAGTCAAACCGCTAT
CCACGCCCATTGATGTACTGCCAAAACCGCATCACCATGGTAATAGCGATGACTAATACGTAGATGTACT
GCCAAGTAGGAAAGTCCCATAAGGTCATGTACTGGGCATAATGCCAGGCGGGCCATTTACCGTCATTGAC
GTCAATAGGGGGCGTACTTGGCATATGATACACTTGATGTACTGCCAAGTGGGCAGTTTACCGTAAATAC
TCCACCCATTGACGTCAATGGAAAGTCCCTATTGGCGTTACTATGGGAACATACGTCATTATTGACGTCA
ATGGGCGGGGGTCGTTGGGCGGTCAGCCAGGCGGGCCATTTACCGTAAGTTATGTAACGCGGAACTCCCA
AGCTTATCGATAAACTGGATCTCTGCTGTCCCTGTAATAAACCCGAAAATTTTGAATTTTTGTAATTTGT
TTTTGTAATTCTTTAGTTTGTATGTCTGTTGCTATTATGTCTACTATTCTTTCCCCTGCACTGTACCCCC
CAATCCCCCCTTTTCTTTTAAAGGCGATACCGTCGAGATCCGTTCACTAATCGAATGGATCTGTCTCTGT
CTCTCTCTCCACCTTCTTCTTCTATTCCTTCGGGCCTGTCGGGTCCCCTCGGGGTTGGGAGGTGGGTCTG
AAACGATAATGGTGAATATCCCTGCCTAACTCTATTCACTATAGAAAGTACAGCAAAAACTATTCTTAAA
CCTACCAAGCCTCCTACTATCATTATGAATAATTTTATATACCACAGCCAATTTGTTATGTTAAACCAAT
TCCACAAACTTGCCCATTTATCTAATTCCAATAATTCTTGTTCATTCTTTTCTTGCTGGTTTTGCGATTC
TTCAATTAAGGAGTGTATTAAGCTTGTGTAATTGTTAATTTCTCTGTCCCACTCCATCCAGGTCGTGTGA
TTCCAAATCTGTTCCAGAGATTTATTACTCCAACTAGCATTCCAAGGCACAGCAGTGGTGCAAATGAGTT
TTCCAGAGCAACCCCAAATCCCCAGGAGCTGTTGATCCTTTAGGTATCTTTCCACAGCCAGGATTCTTGC
CTGGAGCTGCTTGATGCCCCAGACTGTGAGTTGCAACAGATGCTGTTGCGCCTCAATAGCCCTCAGCAAA
TTGTTCTGCTGCTGCACTATACCAGACAATAATTGTCTGGCCTGTACCGTCAGCGTCATTGACGCTGCGC
CCATAGTGCTTCCTGCTGCTCCCAAGAACCCAAGGAACAAAGCTCCTATTCCCACTGCTCTTTTTTCTCT
CTGCACCACTCTTCTCTTTGCCTTGGTGGGTGCTACTCCTAATGGTTCAATTTTTACTACTTTATATTTA
TATAATTCACTTCTCCAATTGTCCCTCATATCTCCTCCTCCAGGTCTGAAGATCAGCGGCCGGCCGCTTG
CTGTGCGGTGGTCTTACTTTTGTTTTGCTCTTCCTCTATCTTGTCTAAAGCTTCCTTGGTGTCTTTTATC
TCTATCCTTTGATGCACACAATAGAGGGTTGCTACTGTATTATATAATGATCTAAGTTCTTCTGATCCTG
TCTGAAGGGATGGTTGTAGCTGTCCCAGTATTTGTCTACAGCCTTCTGATGTTTCTAACAGGCCAGGATT
AACTGCGAATCGTTCTAGCTCCCTGCTTGCCCATACTATATGTTTTAATTTATATTTTTTCTTTCCCCCT
GGCCTTAACCGAATTTTTTCCCATCGCGATCTAATTCTCCCCCGCTTAATACTGACGCTCTCGCACCCAT
CTCTCTCCTTCTAGCCTCCGCTAGTCAAAATTTTTGGCGTACTCACCAGTCGCCGCCCCTCGCCTCTTGC
CGTGCGCGCTTCAGCAAGCCGAGTCCTGCGTCGAGAGAGCTCCTCTGGTTTCCCTTTCGCTTTCAAGTCC
CTGTTCGGGCGCCACTGCTAGAGATTTTCCACACTGACTAAAAGGGTCTGAGGGATCTCTAGTTACCAGA
GTCACACAACAGACGGGCACACACTACTTGAAGCACTCAAGGCAAGCTTTATTGAGGCTTAAGCAGTGGG
TTCCCTAGTTAGCCAGAGAGCTCCCAGGCTCAGATCTGGTCTAACCAGAGAGACCCAGTACAGGCAAAAA
GCAGCTGCTTATATGCAGGATCTGAGGGCTCGCCACTCCCCAGTCCCGCCCAGGCCACGCCTCCCTGGAA
AGTCCCCAGCGGAAAGTCCCTTGTAGCAAGCTCGATATCAGCAGTTCTTGAAGTACTCCGGATGCAGCTC
TCGGGCCACGTGATGAAATGCTAGGCGGCTGTCAAACCTCCACTCTAACACTTCTCTCTCCGGGTCATCC
ATCCCATGCAGGCTCACAGGGTGTAACAAGCTGGTGTTCTCTCCTTTATTGGCCTCTTCTACCTTATCTG
GCTCAACTGGTACTAGCTTGTAGCACCATCCAAAGGTCAGTGGATATCTGACCCCTGGCCCTGGTGTGTA
GTTCTGCTAATCAGGGAAGTAGCCTTGTGTGTGGTAGATCCACAGATCAAGGATATCTTGTCTTCTTTGG
GAGTGAATTAGCCCTTCCAACTACTAAGTTTGTAGTACATATTTAACAAATACAATTTCTTTAAAATGAA
AATAATTCAGAGGAATCACAGGTTTAGAGTAAATGAAACCACAGGTAATTGGCAGTGGTAATAGGGTATG
GGGTGGGAAGTTTGGGATGATTTTGGTTAGCTTGAGTTATCCAGTTGATCCAGACATGATAAGATACATT
GATGAGTTTGGACAAACCACAACTAGAATGCAGTGAAAAAAATGCTTTATTTGTGAAATTTGTGATGCTA
TTGCTTTATTTGTAACCATTATAAGCTGCAATAAACAAGTTGATCTCCCGATCCGTCGACGTCAGGTGGC
ACTTTTCGGGGAAATGTGCGCGGAACCCCTATTTGTTTATTTTTCTAAATACATTCAAATATGTATCCGC
TCATGAGACAATAACCCTGATAAATGCTTCAATAATATTGAAAAAGGAAGAGTATGAGTATTCAACATTT
CCGTGTCGCCCTTATTCCCTTTTTTGCGGCATTTTGCCTTCCTGTTTTTGCTCACCCAGAAACGCTGGTG
AAAGTAAAAGATGCTGAAGATCAGTTGGGTGCACGAGTGGGTTACATCGAACTGGATCTCAACAGCGGTA
AGATCCTTGAGAGTTTTCGCCCCGAAGAACGTTTTCCAATGATGAGCACTTTTAAAGTTCTGCTATGTGG
CGCGGTATTATCCCGTATTGACGCCGGGCAAGAGCAACTCGGTCGCCGCATACACTATTCTCAGAATGAC
TTGGTTGAGTACTCACCAGTCACAGAAAAGCATCTTACGGATGGCATGACAGTAAGAGAATTATGCAGTG
CTGCCATAACCATGAGTGATAACACTGCGGCCAACTTACTTCTGACAACGATCGGAGGACCGAAGGAGCT
AACCGCTTTTTTGCACAACATGGGGGATCATGTAACTCGCCTTGATCGTTGGGAACCGGAGCTGAATGAA
GCCATACCAAACGACGAGCGTGACACCACGATGCCTGTAGCAATGGCAACAACGTTGCGCAAACTATTAA
CTGGCGAACTACTTACTCTAGCTTCCCGGCAACAATTAATAGACTGGATGGAGGCGGATAAAGTTGCAGG
ACCACTTCTGCGCTCGGCCCTTCCGGCTGGCTGGTTTATTGCTGATAAATCTGGAGCCGGTGAGCGTGGG
TCTCGCGGTATCATTGCAGCACTGGGGCCAGATGGTAAGCCCTCCCGTATCGTAGTTATCTACACGACGG
GGAGTCAGGCAACTATGGATGAACGAAATAGACAGATCGCTGAGATAGGTGCCTCACTGATTAAGCATTG
GTAACTGTCAGACCAAGTTTACTCATATATACTTTAGATTGATTTAAAACTTCATTTTTAATTTAAAAGG
ATCTAGGTGAAGATCCTTTTTGATAATCTCATGACCAAAATCCCTTAACGTGAGTTTTCGTTCCACTGAG
CGTCAGACCCCGTAGAAAAGATCAAAGGATCTTCTTGAGATCCTTTTTTTCTGCGCGTAATCTGCTGCTT
GCAAACAAAAAAACCACCGCTACCAGCGGTGGTTTGTTTGCCGGATCAAGAGCTACCAACTCTTTTTCCG
AAGGTAACTGGCTTCAGCAGAGCGCAGATACCAAATACTGTTCTTCTAGTGTAGCCGTAGTTAGGCCACC
ACTTCAAGAACTCTGTAGCACCGCCTACATACCTCGCTCTGCTAATCCTGTTACCAGTGGCTGCTGCCAG
TGGCGATAAGTCGTGTCTTACCGGGTTGGACTCAAGACGATAGTTACCGGATAAGGCGCAGCGGTCGGGC
TGAACGGGGGGTTCGTGCACACAGCCCAGCTTGGAGCGAACGACCTACACCGAACTGAGATACCTACAGC
GTGAGCTATGAGAAAGCGCCACGCTTCCCGAAGGGAGAAAGGCGGACAGGTATCCGGTAAGCGGCAGGGT
CGGAACAGGAGAGCGCACGAGGGAGCTTCCAGGGGGAAACGCCTGGTATCTTTATAGTCCTGTCGGGTTT
CGCCACCTCTGACTTGAGCGTCGATTTTTGTGATGCTCGTCAGGGGGGCGGAGCCTATGGAAAAACGCCA
GCAACGCGGCCTTTTTACGGTTCCTGGCCTTTTGCTGGCCTTTTGCTCACATGTTCTTTCCTGCGTTATC
CCCTGATTCTGTGGATAACCGTATTACCGCCTTTGAGTGAGCTGATACCGCTCGCCGCAGCCGAACGACC
GAGCGCAGCGAGTCAGTGAGCGAGGAAGCGGAAGAGCGCCCAATACGCAAACCGCCTCTCCCCGCGCGTT
GGCCGATTCATTAATGCAGCTGGCACGACAGGTTTCCCGACTGGAAAGCGGGCAGTGAGCGCAACGCAAT
TAATGTGAGTTAGCTCACTCATTAGGCACCCCAGGCTTTACACTTTATGCTTCCGGCTCGTATGTTGTGT
GGAATTGTGAGCGGATAACAATTTCACACAGGAAACAGCTATGACCATGATTACGCCAAGCTCTAGCTAG
AGGTCGACGGTAAACGCTAGCAATGTCAAGGCCTCTCACTCTCTGATATTCATTTCTTTGCAAGTTATAA
ATACTGAATAATAAGATGACATGAACTACTACTGCTAGAGATTTTCCACACTGACTAAAAGGGTCTGAGG
GATCTCTAGTTACCAGAGTCACACAACAGACGGGCACACACTACTTGAAGCACTCAAGGCAAGCTTTATT
GAGGCTTAAGCAGTGGGTTCCCTAGTTAGCCAGAGAGCTCCCAGGCTCAGATCTGGTCTAACCAGAGAGA
CCCAGTACAGGCAAAAAGCAGCTGCTTATATGCAGGATCTGAGGGCTCGCCACTCCCCAGTCCCGCCCAG
GCCACGCCTCCCTGGAAAGTCCCCAGCGGAAAGTCCCTTGTAGCAAGCTCGATATCAGCAGTTCTTGAAG
TACTCCGGATGCAGCTCTCGGGCCACGTGATGAAATGCTAGGCGGCTGTCAAACCTCCACTCTAACACTT
CTCTCTCCGGGTCATCCATCCCATGCAGGCTCACAGGGTGTAACAAGCTGGTGTTCTCTCCTTTATTGGC
CTCTTCTACCTTATCTGGCTCAACTGGTACTAGCTTGTAGCACCATCCAAAGGTCAGTGGATATCTGACC
CCTGGCCCTGGTGTGTAGTTCTGCTAATCAGGGAAGTAGCCTTGTGTGTGGTAGATCCACAGATCAAGGA
TATCTTGTCTTCGTTGGGAGTGAATTAGCCCTTCCAGTCCCCTCTTTTCTTTTAAAAAGTGGCTAAGATC
TACAGCTGCCTTGTAAGTCATTGGTCTTAAAGGTACCTGAGGTGTGACTGGAAAACCCACCTCCTCCTCC
TCTTGTGCTTCTAGCCAGGCACAATCAGCATTGGTAGCTGCTGTATTGCTACTTGTGATTGCTCCATGTT
TTTCTAGGTCTCGACTGCAGAATTAATTCCAGGCGGGGAGGCGGCCCAAAGGGAGATCCGACTCGTCTGA
GGGCGAAGGCGAAGACGCGGAAGAGGCCGCAGAGCCGGCAGCAGGCCGCGGGAAGGAAGGTCCGCTGGAT
TGAGGGCCGAAGGGACGTAGCAGAAGGACGTCCCGCGCAGAATCCAGGTGGCAACACAGGCGAGCAGCCA
TGGAAAGGACGTCAGCTTCCCCGACAACACCACGGAATTGTCAGTGCCCAACAGCCGAGCCCCTGTCCAG
CAGCGGGCAAGGCAGGCGGCGATGAGTTCCGCCGTGGCAATAGGGAGGGGGAAAGCGAAAGTCCCGGAAA
GGAGCTGACAGGTGGTGGCAATGCCCCAACCAGTGGGGGTTGCGTCAGCAAACACAGTGCACACCACGCC
ACGTTGCCTGACAACGGGCCACAACTCCTCATAAAGAGACAGCAACCAGGATTTATACAAGGAGGAGAAA
ATGAAAGCCATACGGGAAGCAATAGCATGATACAAAGGCATTAAAGCAGCGTATCCACATAGCGTAAAAG
GAGCAACATAGTTAAGAATACCAGTCAATCTTTCACAAATTTTGTAATCCAGAGGTTGATTGTTCCAGAC
GCGTTTA
[213 nt withheld, positions 8268-8480]
AGATCTGAGTCCGGACTCGATGTTGTGGCGGATCTTGAAGTTGGCCTTGATGCCGTTCTTCTGCTTGTCG
GCGGTGATATAGACGTTGTGGCTGTTGTAGTTGTACTCCAGCTTGTGCCCCAGGATGTTGCCGTCCTCCT
TGAAGTCGATGCCCTTCAGCTCGATGCGGTTCACCAGGGTGTCGCCCTCGAACTTCACCTCGGCGCGGGT
CTTGTAGTTGCCGTCGTCCTTGAAGAAGATGGTGCGCTCCTGGACGTAGCCTTCGGGCATGGCGGACTTG
AAGAAGTCGTGCTGCTTCATGTGGTCGGGGTAGCGGGCGAAGCACTGCAGGCCGTAGCCCAGGGTGGTCA
CGAGGGTGGGCCAGGGCACGGGCAGCTTGCCGGTGGTGCAGATCAGCTTCAGGGTCAGCTTGCCGTAGGT
GGCATCGCCCTCGCCCTCGCCGGACACGCTGAACTTGTGGCCGTTTACGTCGCCGTCCAGCTCGACCAGG
ATGGGCACCACCCCGGTGAACAGCTCCTCGCCCTTGCTCACCATGCCACCGCTGCCACCCTTGTACAGCT
CGTCCATGCCGAGAGTGATCCCGGCGGCGGTCACGAACTCCAGCAGGACCATGTGATCGCGCTTCTCGTT
GGGGTCTTTGCTCAGGGCGGACTGGTAGCTCAGGTAGTGGTTGTCGGGCAGCAGCACGGGGCCGTCGCCG
ATGGGGGTGTTCTGCTGGTAGTGGTCGGCGAGCTGCACGCCGCCGTCCATACCGGTAGGGCCGGGATTCT
CCTCCACGTCACCGCATGTTAGAAGACTTCCTCTGCCCTC
[1014 nt withheld, positions 9291-10304]
CCCCATTGGGCCGGGATTTTCCTCCACGTCCCCGCATGTTAGTAGACTTCCTCTACCTTCTCCTGATCCC
GCCAGAATGCGTTCGCACAGCCGCCAGCCGGTCACTCCGTTGATGGTTACTCGGAACAGCAGGGAGCCGT
CGGGGTTGATCAGGCGCTCGTCGATAATTTTGTTGCCGTTCCACAGGGTCCCTGTTACAGTGATCTTTTT
GCCGTCGAACACGGCGATGCCTTCATACGGCCGTCCGAAATAGTCGATCATGTTCGGCGTAACCCCGTCG
ATTACCAGTGTGCCATAGTGCAGGATCACCTTAAAGTGATGATCATCCACAGGGTACACCACCTTAAAAA
TTTTTTCGATCTGGCCCATTTGGTCGCCGCTCAGACCTTCATACGGGATGATGACATGGATGTCGATCTT
CAGCCCATTTTCACCGCTCAGGACAATCCTTTGGATCGGAGTTACGGACACCCCGAGATTCTGAAACAAA
CTGGACACACCTCCCTGTTCAAGGACTTGGTCCAGGTTGTAGCCGGCTGTCTGTCGCCAGTCCCCAACGA
AATCTTCGAGTGTGAAGACCATGGATCCACCTCCGAGGCCGTTGCTGTTCCTATGGCAGAGGGGAGGCTT
TGAGAGTTCCACGACGGCTGAGCGGGATTTGTTGAGGAACTTGGGGGCTCGCCGTAGCAGCCGCTGGGCC
TCCATGAATGTCTCCGTCAGCTCTTTCTTCCACTGCACAAACTCTGGGTCACTCTCACACTGCAAAACGA
ACTGCTTCCCTCCTTTTATTCTCAACAAAATGCACTTTTTGTCTTTAATCTGAGTTTCTTCCACGGACAC
AATCTGTTCCATTGTCAGTAAACTTTGTCGCGACTCGCCTTCTCCTCTCCACTCAAGTCTGTTCGGAAAG
AGGTAAAAATAGCGGCGCTGCCACTGGGTCAGGAAAGGGTTCCCCAGCTTCAGCATGTACCCGTGCACGA
TGCAGTCTCTTCCCAGGGCGTAATCTTCTTCGTGGCCAAGCTGCTTATTTTTAGCTCTCTTCCTGGCCTC
GATTTTATCCGTGTCTGCATTTACTGCTTCATAAACTGTTTCCGCCACTTCCTGCTGCCAGCGCTCAGAG
ATCACCAGAGGGAAGTTCTTGTAGAGTTCTTGGTCGCAATCAAGAAGCTTGATTCCGGAATTCGACGTCT
TGCTCTTGCTACTCCCCATATTATCATCGTGTTTTTCAAAGGAAAACCACGTCCCCGTGGTTCGGGGGGC
CTAGACGTTTTTTTAACCTCGACTAAACACATGTAAAGCATGTGCACCGAGGCCCCAGATCAGATCCCAT
ACAATGGGGTACCTTCTGGGCATCCTTCAGCCCCTTGTTGAATACGCTTGAGGAGAGCCATTTGACTCTT
TCCACAACTATCCAACTCACAACGTGGCACTGGGGTTGTGCCGCCTTTGCAGGTGTATCTTATACACGTG
GCTTTTGGCCGCAGAGGCACCTGTCGCCAGGTGGGGGGTTCCGCTGCCTGCAAAGGGTCGCTACAGACGT
TGTTTGTCTTCAAGAAGC
