>Addgene plasmid #204340 | pLVX-CMV-Galpha-s-IRESWT-Gbetagamma ONE-GO | depositor partial sequence | sequence record 396732 | pLVX-CMV-Galpha-s-IRESWT-GRK3ct-Nluc-T2A-Gbeta1-T2A-Ggamma2-V
TCGGGTTTATTACAGGGACAGCAGAGATCCAGTTTATCGATAAGCTTGGGAGTTCCGCGTTACATAACTT
ACGGTAAATGGCCCGCCTGGCTGACCGCCCAACGACCCCCGCCCATTGACGTCAATAATGACGTATGTTC
CCATAGTAACGCCAATAGGGACTTTCCATTGACGTCAATGGGTGGAGTATTTACGGTAAACTGCCCACTT
GGCAGTACATCAAGTGTATCATATGCCAAGTACGCCCCCTATTGACGTCAATGACGGTAAATGGCCCGCC
TGGCATTATGCCCAGTACATGACCTTATGGGACTTTCCTACTTGGCAGTACATCTACGTATTAGTCATCG
CTATTACCATGGTGATGCGGTTTTGGCAGTACATCAATGGGCGTGGATAGCGGTTTGACTCACGGGGATT
TCCAAGTCTCCACCCCATTGACGTCAATGGGAGTTTGTTTTGGCACCAAAATCAACGGGACTTTCCAAAA
TGTCGTAACAACTCCGCCCCATTGACGCAAATGGGCGGTAGGCGTGTACGGTGGGAGGTCTATATAAGCA
GAGCTCGTTTAGTGAACCGTCAGATCGCCTGGAGACGCCATCCACGCTGTTTTGACCTCCATAGAAGACA
CCGACTCTACTAGAGGATCTATTTCCGGTGAATTCCTCGAGACTAGTTCTAGAGCGGCCGCGGATCCATG
GGCTGCCTCGGGAACAGTAAGACCGAGGACCAGCGCAACGAGGAGAAGGCGCAGCGTGAGGCCAACAAAA
AGATCGAGAAGCAGCTGCAGAAGGACAAGCAGGTCTACCGGGCCACGCACCGCCTGCTGCTGCTGGGTGC
TGGAGAATCTGGTAAAAGCACCATTGTGAAGCAGATGAGGATCCTGCATGTTAATGGGTTTAATGGAGAC
AGTGAGAAGGCAACCAAAGTGCAGGACATCAAAAACAACCTGAAAGAGGCGATTGAAACCATTGTGGCCG
CCATGAGCAACCTGGTGCCCCCCGTGGAGCTGGCCAACCCCGAGAACCAGTTCAGAGTGGACTACATTCT
GAGTGTGATGAACGTGCCTGACTTTGACTTCCCTCCCGAATTCTATGAGCATGCCAAGGCTCTGTGGGAG
GATGAAGGAGTGCGTGCCTGCTACGAACGCTCCAACGAGTACCAGCTGATTGACTGTGCCCAGTACTTCC
TGGACAAGATCGACGTGATCAAGCAGGCTGACTATGTGCCGAGCGATCAGGACCTGCTTCGCTGCCGTGT
CCTGACTTCTGGAATCTTTGAGACCAAGTTCCAGGTGGACAAAGTCAACTTCCACATGTTTGACGTGGGT
GGCCAGCGCGATGAACGCCGCAAGTGGATCCAGTGCTTCAACGATGTGACTGCCATCATCTTCGTGGTGG
CCAGCAGCAGCTACAACATGGTCATCCGGGAGGACAACCAGACCAACCGCCTGCAGGAGGCTCTGAACCT
CTTCAAGAGCATCTGGAACAACAGATGGCTGCGCACCATCTCTGTGATCCTGTTCCTCAACAAGCAAGAT
CTGCTCGCTGAGAAAGTCCTTGCTGGGAAATCGAAGATTGAGGACTACTTTCCAGAATTTGCTCGCTACA
CTACTCCTGAGGATGCTACTCCCGAGCCCGGAGAGGACCCACGCGTGACCCGGGCCAAGTACTTCATTCG
AGATGAGTTTCTGAGGATCAGCACTGCCAGTGGAGATGGGCGTCACTACTGCTACCCTCATTTCACCTGC
GCTGTGGACACTGAGAACATCCGCCGTGTGTTCAACGACTGCCGTGACATCATTCAGCGCATGCACCTTC
GTCAGTACGAGCTGCTATAAGCGGCCGCCGCCCCTCTCCCTCCCCCCCCCCTAACGTTACTGGCCGAAGC
CGCTTGGAATAAGGCCGGTGTGCGTTTGTCTATATGTTATTTTCCACCATATTGCCGTCTTTTGGCAATG
TGAGGGCCCGGAAACCTGGCCCTGTCTTCTTGACGAGCATTCCTAGGGGTCTTTCCCCTCTCGCCAAAGG
AATGCAAGGTCTGTTGAATGTCGTGAAGGAAGCAGTTCCTCTGGAAGCTTCTTGAAGACAAACAACGTCT
GTAGCGACCCTTTGCAGGCAGCGGAACCCCCCACCTGGCGACAGGTGCCTCTGCGGCCAAAAGCCACGTG
TATAAGATACACCTGCAAAGGCGGCACAACCCCAGTGCCACGTTGTGAGTTGGATAGTTGTGGAAAGAGT
CAAATGGCTCTCCTCAAGCGTATTCAACAAGGGGCTGAAGGATGCCCAGAAGGTACCCCATTGTATGGGA
TCTGATCTGGGGCCTCGGTGCACATGCTTTACATGTGTTTAGTCGAGGTTAAAAAAACGTCTAGGCCCCC
CGAACCACGGGGACGTGGTTTTCCTTTGAAAAACACGATGATAATATGGGGAGTAGCAAGAGCAAGACGT
CGAATTCCGGAATCAAGCTTCTTGATTGCGACCAAGAACTCTACAAGAACTTCCCTCTGGTGATCTCTGA
GCGCTGGCAGCAGGAAGTGGCGGAAACAGTTTATGAAGCAGTAAATGCAGACACGGATAAAATCGAGGCC
AGGAAGAGAGCTAAAAATAAGCAGCTTGGCCACGAAGAAGATTACGCCCTGGGAAGAGACTGCATCGTGC
ACGGGTACATGCTGAAGCTGGGGAACCCTTTCCTGACCCAGTGGCAGCGCCGCTATTTTTACCTCTTTCC
GAACAGACTTGAGTGGAGAGGAGAAGGCGAGTCGCGACAAAGTTTACTGACAATGGAACAGATTGTGTCC
GTGGAAGAAACTCAGATTAAAGACAAAAAGTGCATTTTGTTGAGAATAAAAGGAGGGAAGCAGTTCGTTT
TGCAGTGTGAGAGTGACCCAGAGTTTGTGCAGTGGAAGAAAGAGCTGACGGAGACATTCATGGAGGCCCA
GCGGCTGCTACGGCGAGCCCCCAAGTTCCTCAACAAATCCCGCTCAGCCGTCGTGGAACTCTCAAAGCCT
CCCCTCTGCCATAGGAACAGCAACGGCCTCGGAGGTGGATCCATGGTCTTCACACTCGAAGATTTCGTTG
GGGACTGGCGACAGACAGCCGGCTACAACCTGGACCAAGTCCTTGAACAGGGAGGTGTGTCCAGTTTGTT
TCAGAATCTCGGGGTGTCCGTAACTCCGATCCAAAGGATTGTCCTGAGCGGTGAAAATGGGCTGAAGATC
GACATCCATGTCATCATCCCGTATGAAGGTCTGAGCGGCGACCAAATGGGCCAGATCGAAAAAATTTTTA
AGGTGGTGTACCCTGTGGATGATCATCACTTTAAGGTGATCCTGCACTATGGCACACTGGTAATCGACGG
GGTTACGCCGAACATGATCGACTATTTCGGACGGCCGTATGAAGGCATCGCCGTGTTCGACGGCAAAAAG
ATCACTGTAACAGGGACCCTGTGGAACGGCAACAAAATTATCGACGAGCGCCTGATCAACCCCGACGGCT
CCCTGCTGTTCCGAGTAACCATCAACGGAGTGACCGGCTGGCGGCTGTGCGAACGCATTCTGGCGGGATC
AGGAGAAGGTAGAGGAAGTCTACTAACATGCGGGGACGTGGAGGAAAATCCCGGCCCAATGGGG
[1014 nt withheld, positions 3635-4648]
GAGGGCAGAGGAAGTCTTCTAACATGCGGTGACGTGGAGGAGAATCCCGGCCCTACCGGTATGGACGGCG
GCGTGCAGCTCGCCGACCACTACCAGCAGAACACCCCCATCGGCGACGGCCCCGTGCTGCTGCCCGACAA
CCACTACCTGAGCTACCAGTCCGCCCTGAGCAAAGACCCCAACGAGAAGCGCGATCACATGGTCCTGCTG
GAGTTCGTGACCGCCGCCGGGATCACTCTCGGCATGGACGAGCTGTACAAGGGTGGCAGCGGTGGCATGG
TGAGCAAGGGCGAGGAGCTGTTCACCGGGGTGGTGCCCATCCTGGTCGAGCTGGACGGCGACGTAAACGG
CCACAAGTTCAGCGTGTCCGGCGAGGGCGAGGGCGATGCCACCTACGGCAAGCTGACCCTGAAGCTGATC
TGCACCACCGGCAAGCTGCCCGTGCCCTGGCCCACCCTCGTGACCACCCTGGGCTACGGCCTGCAGTGCT
TCGCCCGCTACCCCGACCACATGAAGCAGCACGACTTCTTCAAGTCCGCCATGCCCGAAGGCTACGTCCA
GGAGCGCACCATCTTCTTCAAGGACGACGGCAACTACAAGACCCGCGCCGAGGTGAAGTTCGAGGGCGAC
ACCCTGGTGAACCGCATCGAGCTGAAGGGCATCGACTTCAAGGAGGACGGCAACATCCTGGGGCACAAGC
TGGAGTACAACTACAACAGCCACAACGTCTATATCACCGCCGACAAGCAGAAGAACGGCATCAAGGCCAA
CTTCAAGATCCGCCACAACATCGAGTCCGGACTCAGATCT
[213 nt withheld, positions 5459-5671]
TAAACGCGTCTGGAACAATCAACCTCTGGATTACAAAATTTGTGAAAGATTGACTGGTATTCTTAACTAT
GTTGCTCCTTTTACGCTATGTGGATACGCTGCTTTAATGCCTTTGTATCATGCTATTGCTTCCCGTATGG
CTTTCATTTTCTCCTCCTTGTATAAATCCTGGTTGCTGTCTCTTTATGAGGAGTTGTGGCCCGTTGTCAG
GCAACGTGGCGTGGTGTGCACTGTGTTTGCTGACGCAACCCCCACTGGTTGGGGCATTGCCACCACCTGT
CAGCTCCTTTCCGGGACTTTCGCTTTCCCCCTCCCTATTGCCACGGCGGAACTCATCGCCGCCTGCCTTG
CCCGCTGCTGGACAGGGGCTCGGCTGTTGGGCACTGACAATTCCGTGGTGTTGTCGGGGAAGCTGACGTC
CTTTCCATGGCTGCTCGCCTGTGTTGCCACCTGGATTCTGCGCGGGACGTCCTTCTGCTACGTCCCTTCG
GCCCTCAATCCAGCGGACCTTCCTTCCCGCGGCCTGCTGCCGGCTCTGCGGCCTCTTCCGCGTCTTCGCC
TTCGCCCTCAGACGAGTCGGATCTCCCTTTGGGCCGCCTCCCCGC
